>Addgene plasmid #194378 | pcDNA3_GLP1R-NTEV-TCS-GV-2xHA | addgene full sequence | sequence record 381570 | Addgene NGS Result
GACGGATCGGGAGATCTCCCGATCCCCTATGGTGCACTCTCAGTACAATCTGCTCTGATGCCGCATAGTT
AAGCCAGTATCTGCTCCCTGCTTGTGTGTTGGAGGTCGCTGAGTAGTGCGCGAGCAAAATTTAAGCTACA
ACAAGGCAAGGCTTGACCGACAATTGCATGAAGAATCTGCTTAGGGTTAGGCGTTTTGCGCTGCTTCGCG
ATGTACGGGCCAGATATACGCGTTGACATTGATTATTGACTAGTTATTAATAGTAATCAATTACGGGGTC
ATTAGTTCATAGCCCATATATGGAGTTCCGCGTTACATAACTTACGGTAAATGGCCCGCCTGGCTGACCG
CCCAACGACCCCCGCCCATTGACGTCAATAATGACGTATGTTCCCATAGTAACGCCAATAGGGACTTTCC
ATTGACGTCAATGGGTGGAGTATTTACGGTAAACTGCCCACTTGGCAGTACATCAAGTGTATCATATGCC
AAGTACGCCCCCTATTGACGTCAATGACGGTAAATGGCCCGCCTGGCATTATGCCCAGTACATGACCTTA
TGGGACTTTCCTACTTGGCAGTACATCTACGTATTAGTCATCGCTATTACCATGGTGATGCGGTTTTGGC
AGTACATCAATGGGCGTGGATAGCGGTTTGACTCACGGGGATTTCCAAGTCTCCACCCCATTGACGTCAA
TGGGAGTTTGTTTTGGCACCAAAATCAACGGGACTTTCCAAAATGTCGTAACAACTCCGCCCCATTGACG
CAAATGGGCGGTAGGCGTGTACGGTGGGAGGTCTATATAAGCAGAGCTCTCTGGCTAACTAGAGAACCCA
CTGCTTACTGGCTTATCGAAATTAATACGACTCACTATAGGGAGACCCAAGCTTGGTACCGAGCTCGGAT
CCCACATCAACAAGTTTGTACAAAAAAGCAGAAGGGCCGTCAAGGCCCACCATGGCCGGCGCCCCCGGCC
CGCTGCGCCTTGCGCTGCTGCTGCTCGGGATGGTGGGCAGGGCCGGCCCCCGCCCCCAGGGTGCCACTGT
GTCCCTCTGGGAGACGGTGCAGAAATGGCGAGAATACCGACGCCAGTGCCAGCGCTCCCTGACTGAGGAT
CCACCTCCTGCCACAGACTTGTTCTGCAACCGGACCTTCGATGAATACGCCTGCTGGCCAGATGGGGAGC
CAGGCTCGTTCGTGAATGTCAGCTGCCCCTGGTACCTGCCCTGGGCCAGCAGTGTGCCGCAGGGCCACGT
GTACCGGTTCTGCACAGCTGAAGGCCTCTGGCTGCAGAAGGACAACTCCAGCCTGCCCTGGAGGGACTTG
TCGGAGTGCGAGGAGTCCAAGCGAGGGGAAAGAAGCTCCCCGGAGGAGCAGCTCCTGTTCCTCTACATCA
TCTACACGGTGGGCTACGCACTCTCCTTCTCTGCTCTGGTTATCGCCTCTGCGATCCTCCTCGGCTTCAG
ACACCTGCACTGCACCAGGAACTACATCCACCTGAACCTGTTTGCATCCTTCATCCTGCGAGCATTGTCC
GTCTTCATCAAGGACGCAGCCCTGAAGTGGATGTATAGCACAGCCGCCCAGCAGCACCAGTGGGATGGGC
TCCTCTCCTACCAGGACTCTCTGAGCTGCCGCCTGGTGTTTCTGCTCATGCAGTACTGTGTGGCGGCCAA
TTACTACTGGCTCTTGGTGGAGGGCGTGTACCTGTACACACTGCTGGCCTTCTCGGTCTTATCTGAGCAA
TGGATCTTCAGGCTCTACGTGAGCATAGGCTGGGGTGTTCCCCTGCTGTTTGTTGTCCCCTGGGGCATTG
TCAAGTACCTCTATGAGGACGAGGGCTGCTGGACCAGGAACTCCAACATGAACTACTGGCTCATTATCCG
GCTGCCCATTCTCTTTGCCATTGGGGTGAACTTCCTCATCTTTGTTCGGGTCATCTGCATCGTGGTATCC
AAACTGAAGGCCAATCTCATGTGCAAGACAGACATCAAATGCAGACTTGCCAAGTCCACGCTGACACTCA
TCCCCCTGCTGGGGACTCATGAGGTCATCTTTGCCTTTGTGATGGACGAGCACGCCCGGGGGACCCTGCG
CTTCATCAAGCTGTTTACAGAGCTCTCCTTCACCTCCTTCCAGGGGCTGATGGTGGCCATATTATACTGC
TTTGTCAACAATGAGGTCCAGCTGGAATTTCGGAAGAGCTGGGAGCGCTGGCGGCTTGAGCACTTGCACA
TCCAGAGGGACAGCAGCATGAAGCCCCTCAAGTGTCCCACCAGCAGCCTGAGCAGTGGAGCCACGGCGGG
CAGCAGCATGTACACAGCCACTTGCCAGGCCTCCTGCAGCGGCCTCATGGGCCCAGCTTTCTTGTACAAA
GTGGTTGATGTCGGAGGTGGAGGTAGCGGAGGTGGAGGTAGCGGAGAGAGCTTGTTTAAGGGACCACGTG
ATTACAACCCGATATCGAGCACCATTTGTCATTTGACGAATGAATCTGATGGGCACACAACATCGTTGTA
TGGTATTGGATTTGGTCCCTTCATCATTACAAACAAGCACTTGTTTCGTCGCAATAATGGAACACTGTTG
GTCCAATCACTACATGGTGTATTCAAGGTCAAGGACACCACGACTTTGCAACAACACCTCATTGATGGGA
GGGACATGATGATTATTCGCATGCCTAAGGATTTCCCACCATTTCCTCAAAAGCTGAAATTTAGAGAGCC
ACAAAGGGAAGAGCGCATATGTCTTGTGACAACCAACTTCCAAGCTCCCGAGAACCTGTACTTCCAGGGT
TCTAGAGAACAGAAGCTGATCTCAGAAGAGGATCTGGCCCGGGCCATGAAGCTACTGTCTTCTATCGAAC
AAGCATGCGATATTTGCCGACTTAAAAAGCTCAAGTGCTCCAAAGAAAAACCGAAGTGCGCCAAGTGTCT
GAAGAACAACTGGGAGTGTCGCTACTCTCCCAAAACCAAAAGGTCTCCGCTGACTAGGGCACATCTGACA
GAAGTGGAATCAAGGCTAGAAAGACTGGAACAGCTATTTCTACTGATTTTTCCTCGAGAAGACCTTGACA
TGATTTTGAAAATGGATTCTTTACAGGATATAAAAGCATTGTTAACAGGATTATTTGTACAAGATAATGT
GAATAAAGATGCCGTCACAGATAGATTGGCTTCAGTGGAGACTGATATGCCTCTAACATTGAGACAGCAT
AGAATAAGTGCGACATCATCATCGGAAGAGAGTAGTAACAAAGGTCAAAGACAGTTGACTGTATCGCCGG
AATTCCCGGGGATCAGCTTGATAATTCGATTCACCATGCCCAAGAAGAAGAGGAAGGTGGCGTACAGCCG
CGCGCGTACGAAAAACAATTACGGGTCTACCATCGAGGGCCTGCTCGATCTCCCGGACGACGACGCCCCC
GAAGAGGCGGGGCTGGCGGCTCCGCGCCTGTCCTTTCTCCCCGCGGGACACACGCGCAGACTGTCGACGG
CCCCCCCGACCGATGTCAGCCTGGGGGACGAGCTCCACTTAGACGGCGAGGACGTCGCGATGGCGCATGC
CGACGCGCTAGACGATTTCGATCTGGACATGTTGGGGGACGGGGATTCCCCGGGTCCGGGATTTACCCCC
CACGACTCCGCCCCCTACGGCGCTCTGGATATGGCCGACTTCGAGTTTGAGCAGATGTTTACCGATGCCC
TTGGAATTGACGAGTACGGTGGGGGCTACCCATACGATGTTCCTGACTATGCGGGCTATCCCTATGACGT
CCCGGACTATGCATGAGGGCCCTATTCTATAGTGTCACCTAAATGCTAGAGCTCGCTGATCAGCCTCGAC
TGTGCCTTCTAGTTGCCAGCCATCTGTTGTTTGCCCCTCCCCCGTGCCTTCCTTGACCCTGGAAGGTGCC
ACTCCCACTGTCCTTTCCTAATAAAATGAGGAAATTGCATCGCATTGTCTGAGTAGGTGTCATTCTATTC
TGGGGGGTGGGGTGGGGCAGGACAGCAAGGGGGAGGATTGGGAAGACAATAGCAGGCATGCTGGGGATGC
GGTGGGCTCTATGGCTTCTGAGGCGGAAAGAACCAGCTGGGGCTCTAGGGGGTATCCCC
[124 nt withheld, positions 4120-4243]
C
[91 nt withheld, positions 4245-4335]
A
[49 nt withheld, positions 4337-4385]
CCTTTGACGTTGGAGTCCACGTTCTTT
[37 nt withheld, positions 4413-4449]
ACCCTATCTCGGTCTATTCTTTTGATTTATAAGGGATTTTGCCGATTTCGGCCTATTGGTTAAAAAATGA
GCTGATTTAACAAAAATTTAACGCGAATTAATTCTGTGGAATGTGTGTCAGTTAGGGTGTGGAAAGTCCC
CAGGCTCCCCAGCAGGCAGAAGTATGCAAAGCATGCATCTCAATTAGTCAGCAACCAGGTGTGGAAAGTC
CCCAGGCTCCCCAGCAGGCAGAAGTATGCAAAGCATGCATCTCAATTAGTCAGCAACCATAGTCCCGCCC
CTAACTCCGCCCATCCCGCCCCTAACTCCGCCCAGTTCCGCCCATTCTCCGCCCCATGGCTGACTAATTT
TTTTTATTTATGCAGAGGCCGAGGCCGCCTCTGCCTCTGAGCTATTCCAGAAGTAGTGAGGAGGCTTTTT
TGGAGGCCTAGGCTTTTGCAAAAAGCTCCCGGGAGCTTGTATATCCATTTTCGGATCTGATCAAGAGACA
GGATGAGGATCGTTTCGCATGATTGAACAAGATGGATTGCACGCAGGTTCTCCGGCCGCTTGGGTGGAGA
GGCTATTCGGCTATGACTGGGCACAACAGACAATCGGCTGCTCTGATGCCGCCGTGTTCCGGCTGTCAGC
GCAGGGGCGCCCGGTTCTTTTTGTCAAGACCGACCTGTCCGGTGCCCTGAATGAACTGCAGGACGAGGCA
GCGCGGCTATCGTGGCTGGCCACGACGGGCGTTCCTTGCGCAGCTGTGCTCGACGTTGTCACTGAAGCGG
GAAGGGACTGGCTGCTATTGGGCGAAGTGCCGGGGCAGGATCTCCTGTCATCTCACCTTGCTCCTGCCGA
GAAAGTATCCATCATGGCTGATGCAATGCGGCGGCTGCATACGCTTGATCCGGCTACCTGCCCATTCGAC
CACCAAGCGAAACATCGCATCGAGCGAGCACGTACTCGGATGGAAGCCGGTCTTGTCGATCAGGATGATC
TGGACGAAGAGCATCAGGGGCTCGCGCCAGCCGAACTGTTCGCCAGGCTCAAGGCGCGCATGCCCGACGG
CGAGGATCTCGTCGTGACCCATGGCGATGCCTGCTTGCCGAATATCATGGTGGAAAATGGCCGCTTTTCT
GGATTCATCGACTGTGGCCGGCTGGGTGTGGCGGACCGCTATCAGGACATAGCGTTGGCTACCCGTGATA
TTGCTGAAGAGCTTGGCGGCGAATGGGCTGACCGCTTCCTCGTGCTTTACGGTATCGCCGCTCCCGATTC
GCAGCGCATCGCCTTCTATCGCCTTCTTGACGAGTTCTTCTGAGCGGGACTCTGGGGTTCGAAATGACCG
ACCAAGCGACGCCCAACCTGCCATCACGAGATTTCGATTCCACCGCCGCCTTCTATGAAAGGTTGGGCTT
CGGAATCGTTTTCCGGGACGCCGGCTGGATGATCCTCCAGCGCGGGGATCTCATGCTGGAGTTCTTCGCC
CACCCCAACTTGTTTATTGCAGCTTATAATGGTTACAAATAAAGCAATAGCATCACAAATTTCACAAATA
AAGCATTTTTTTCACTGCATTCTAGTTGTGGTTTGTCCAAACTCATCAATGTATCTTATCATGTCTGTAT
ACCGTCGACCTCTAGCTAGAGCTTGGCGTAATCATGGTCATAGCTGTTTCCTGTGTGAAATTGTTATCCG
CTCACAATTCCACACAACATACGAGCCGGAAGCATAAAGTGTAAAGCCTGGGGTGCCTAATGAGTGAGCT
AACTCACATTAATTGCGTTGCGCTCACTGCCCGCTTTCCAGTCGGGAAACCTGTCGTGCCAGCTGCATTA
ATGAATCGGCCAACGCGCGGGGAGAGGCGGTTTGCGTATTGGGCGCTCTTCCGCTTCCTCGCTCACTGAC
TCGCTGCGCTCGGTCGTTCGGCTGCGGCGAGCGGTATCAGCTCACTCAAAGGCGGTAATACGGTTATCCA
CAGAATCAGGGGATAACGCAGGAAAGAACATGTGAGCAAAAGGCCAGCAAAAGGCCAGGAACCGTAAAAA
GGCCGCGTTGCTGGCGTTTTTCCATAGGCTCCGCCCCCCTGACGAGCATCACAAAAATCGACGCTCAAGT
CAGAGGTGGCGAAACCCGACAGGACTATAAAGATACCAGGCGTTTCCCCCTGGAAGCTCCCTCGTGCGCT
CTCCTGTTCCGACCCTGCCGCTTACCGGATACCTGTCCGCCTTTCTCCCTTCGGGAAGCGTGGCGCTTTC
TCATAGCTCACGCTGTAGGTATCTCAGTTCGGTGTAGGTCGTTCGCTCCAAGCTGGGCTGTGTGCACGAA
CCCCCCGTTCAGCCCGACCGCTGCGCCTTATCCGGTAACTATCGTCTTGAGTCCAACCCGGTAAGACACG
ACTTATCGCCACTGGCAGCAGCCACTGGTAACAGGATTAGCAGAGCGAGGTATGTAGGCGGTGCTACAGA
GTTCTTGAAGTGGTGGCCTAACTACGGCTACACTAGAAGAACAGTATTTGGTATCTGCGCTCTGCTGAAG
CCAGTTACCTTCGGAAAAAGAGTTGGTAGCTCTTGATCCGGCAAACAAACCACCGCTGGTAGCGGTGGTT
TTTTTGTTTGCAAGCAGCAGATTACGCGCAGAAAAAAAGGATCTCAAGAAGATCCTTTGATCTTTTCTAC
GGGGTCTGACGCTCAGTGGAACGAAAACTCACGTTAAGGGATTTTGGTCATGAGATTATCAAAAAGGATC
TTCACCTAGATCCTTTTAAATTAAAAATGAAGTTTTAAATCAATCTAAAGTATATATGAGTAAACTTGGT
CTGACAGTTACCAATGCTTAATCAGTGAGGCACCTATCTCAGCGATCTGTCTATTTCGTTCATCCATAGT
TGCCTGACTCCCCGTCGTGTAGATAACTACGATACGGGAGGGCTTACCATCTGGCCCCAGTGCTGCAATG
ATACCGCGAGACCCACGCTCACCGGCTCCAGATTTATCAGCAATAAACCAGCCAGCCGGAAGGGCCGAGC
GCAGAAGTGGTCCTGCAACTTTATCCGCCTCCATCCAGTCTATTAATTGTTGCCGGGAAGCTAGAGTAAG
TAGTTCGCCAGTTAATAGTTTGCGCAACGTTGTTGCCATTGCTACAGGCATCGTGGTGTCACGCTCGTCG
TTTGGTATGGCTTCATTCAGCTCCGGTTCCCAACGATCAAGGCGAGTTACATGATCCCCCATGTTGTGCA
AAAAAGCGGTTAGCTCCTTCGGTCCTCCGATCGTTGTCAGAAGTAAGTTGGCCGCAGTGTTATCACTCAT
GGTTATGGCAGCACTGCATAATTCTCTTACTGTCATGCCATCCGTAAGATGCTTTTCTGTGACTGGTGAG
TACTCAACCAAGTCATTCTGAGAATAGTGTATGCGGCGACCGAGTTGCTCTTGCCCGGCGTCAATACGGG
ATAATACCGCGCCACATAGCAGAACTTTAAAAGTGCTCATCATTGGAAAACGTTCTTCGGGGCGAAAACT
CTCAAGGATCTTACCGCTGTTGAGATCCAGTTCGATGTAACCCACTCGTGCACCCAACTGATCTTCAGCA
TCTTTTACTTTCACCAGCGTTTCTGGGTGAGCAAAAACAGGAAGGCAAAATGCCGCAAAAAAGGGAATAA
GGGCGACACGGAAATGTTGAATACTCATACTCTTCCTTTTTCAATATTATTGAAGCATTTATCAGGGTTA
TTGTCTCATGAGCGGATACATATTTGAATGTATTTAGAAAAATAAACAAATAGGGGTTCCGCGCACATTT
CCCCGAAAAGTGCCACCTGACGTC
Features (pLannotate 1.2.2; 27 found; start..end, strand, type, name):
     28..80      -  misc_feature   bom (fragment): basis of mobility region from pBR322
    235..614     +  enhancer       CMV enhancer: human cytomegalovirus immediate early enhancer
    615..818     +  promoter       CMV promoter: human cytomegalovirus (CMV) immediate early promoter
    814..847     +  LTR            5' LTR (truncated) (fragment): truncated 5' long terminal repeat (LTR) from HIV-1
    863..881     +  promoter       T7 promoter: promoter for bacteriophage T7 RNA polymerase
    921..941     +  protein_bind   attB1: mutant version of attB; core recombination site for the Gateway® BP reaction BP Clonase™
    962..2350    +  CDS            GLP1R: GLP1R_HUMAN - Experimental evidence at protein level: Swiss-Prot protein existence level 1. G-protein coupled receptor for glucagon-like peptide 1 (GLP- 1) (PubMed:8405712, PubMed:8216285, PubMed:7517895, PubMed:19861722, PubMed:26308095, PubMed:27196125, PubMed:28514449). Ligand binding triggers activation of a signaling cascade that leads to the activation of adenylyl cyclase and increased intracellular cAMP levels (PubMed:8405712, PubMed:8216285, PubMed:7517895, PubMed:19861722, PubMed:26308095, PubMed:27196125, PubMed:28514449). Plays a role in regulating insulin secretion in response to G
   2364..2384    -  protein_bind   attB2: mutant version of attB; core recombination site for the Gateway® BP reaction BP Clonase™
   2423..2773    +  CDS            TEV protease (fragment): tobacco etch virus protease (Kapust et al., 2001)
   2846..3286    +  CDS            GAL4 DNA binding domain: DNA binding domain of the GAL4 transcriptional activator; Saccharomyces cerevisiae GAL4 (truncated)
   3500..3733    +  CDS            VP16 AD: transcriptional activation domain of herpes simplex virus protein VP16 (Triezenberg et al., 1988; Cousens et al., 1989); UL48
   3737..3793    +  CDS            3xHA (fragment): three tandem HA epitope tags
   3806..3824    -  promoter       SP6 promoter: promoter for bacteriophage SP6 RNA polymerase
   3850..4074    +  polyA_signal   bGH poly(A) signal: bovine growth hormone polyadenylation signal
   4078..4099    +  promoter       SV40 promoter (fragment): SV40 enhancer and early promoter
   4120..4548    +  rep_origin     f1 ori (sequence partly withheld): f1 bacteriophage origin of replication; arrow indicates direction of (+) strand synthesis
   4562..4891    +  promoter       SV40 promoter: SV40 enhancer and early promoter
   4958..5749    +  CDS            neo: KKA2_KLEPN - Also known as kan, nptII. Experimental evidence at protein level: Swiss-Prot protein existence level 1. Resistance to kanamycin, neomycin, paromomycin, ribostamycin, butirosin and gentamicin B. From Klebsiella pneumoniae.
   5773..5931    +  CDS            ble (fragment): BLE_KLEPN - Experimental evidence at protein level: Swiss-Prot protein existence level 1. Binding protein with a strong affinity to the bleomycin family of antibiotics. Binds to CL990; an antimitotic-antibiotic compound. From Klebsiella pneumoniae.
   5926..6047    +  polyA_signal   SV40 poly(A) signal: SV40 polyadenylation signal
   6120..6136    -  protein_bind   lac operator: The lac repressor binds to the lac operator to inhibit transcription in E. coli. This inhibition can be relieved by adding lactose or isopropyl-β-D-thiogalactopyranoside (IPTG). lac repressor encoded by lacI
   6144..6174    -  promoter       lac promoter: promoter for the E. coli lac operon
   6189..6210    -  protein_bind   CAP binding site: CAP binding activates transcription in the presence of cAMP. E. coli catabolite activator protein
   6223..6315    -  CDS            lacI (fragment): lac repressor; lacI; The lac repressor binds to the lac operator to inhibit transcription in E. coli. This inhibition can be relieved by adding lactose or isopropyl-β-D-thiogalactopyranoside (IPTG).
   6498..7086    -  rep_origin     ori: high-copy-number ColE1/pMB1/pBR322/pUC origin of replication
   7257..8117    -  CDS            AmpR: β-lactamase; bla; confers resistance to ampicillin, carbenicillin, and related antibiotics
   8118..8222    -  promoter       AmpR promoter: bla
