[The description below was written by a language model from this plasmid's Addgene catalogue record and pLannotate feature annotations shown in this document.]
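Description:
pcDNA3_GLP1R-NTEV-TCS-GV-2xHA is an 8.3 kb mammalian expression plasmid built on the pcDNA3 backbone for use in split TEV protease assays of GPCR activity. It is propagated in E. coli as a high-copy plasmid through a ColE1/pUC-type origin with ampicillin selection (AmpR, β-lactamase). It also carries an f1 origin and an SV40 promoter-driven neomycin resistance cassette with an SV40 polyadenylation signal, which would permit G418 selection of transfected mammalian cells.

The payload is a single fusion open reading frame driven by the CMV immediate early enhancer and promoter and terminated by the bovine growth hormone poly(A) signal, with flanking T7 and SP6 promoters from the backbone. Human GLP1R, the G protein-coupled receptor for glucagon-like peptide 1, was introduced by Gateway cloning and sits between attB1 and attB2 sites. Downstream and in frame lie an N-terminal fragment of TEV protease (NTEV), a TEV cleavage site (TCS, named in the construct but not separately annotated), the artificial transcription factor GV composed of the GAL4 DNA binding domain and the VP16 activation domain, and a C-terminal 2xHA epitope tag for detection.

In the split TEV principle, the receptor-tethered NTEV fragment is inactive on its own. When ligand-activated receptor recruits a partner protein carrying the complementary C-terminal TEV fragment (β-arrestin-2 in the associated study), protease activity is reconstituted, the TCS is cut, and GV is released to enter the nucleus and drive a GAL4-responsive reporter. The partner and reporter constructs are not part of this plasmid.
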