Addgene plasmid #194378: pcDNA3_GLP1R-NTEV-TCS-GV-2xHA
Purpose: Split TEV assays
Depositing lab: Michael Wehr. Publication: Improved Split TEV GPCR beta-arrestin-2 Recruitment Assays via Systematic Analysis of Signal Peptide and beta-arrestin Binding Motif Variants. Wu Y, von Hauff IV, Jensen N, Rossner MJ, Wehr MC. Biosensors (Basel). 2022 Dec 29;13(1):48. doi: 10.3390/bios13010048. PubMed 36671883.
Backbone
  Vector backbone: pcDNA3
  Vector type: Mammalian Expression
Growth in bacteria
  Bacterial resistance: Ampicillin, 100 μg/mL
  Growth temperature: 37°C
  Growth strain: DH5alpha
  Copy number: High Copy
Gene/Insert
  Gene/Insert name: GLP1R-NTEV-TCS-GV-2xHA
  Species: H. sapiens (human), Synthetic
  Entrez Gene: GLP1R (a.k.a. GLP-1, GLP-1-R, GLP-1R)
  Promoter: CMV
  Tag / fusion protein: 2xHA (C terminal on insert)
  Cloning method: Gateway Cloning
  Sequencing primers: 5′ CGCAAATGGGCGGTAGGCGTG; 3′ TAGAAGGCACAGTCGAGG
Terms and licenses: Academic/Nonprofit Terms; Industry Terms: Not Available to Industry
How to cite: pcDNA3_GLP1R-NTEV-TCS-GV-2xHA was a gift from Michael Wehr (Addgene plasmid # 194378 ; http://n2t.net/addgene:194378 ; RRID:Addgene_194378)
